Addgene plasmid #15912: CTV
Depositing lab: Klaus Rajewsky. Depositing organization: Boston Children's Hospital. Publication: Regulation of the germinal center response by microRNA-155. Thai TH, Calado DP, Casola S, Ansel KM, Xiao C, Xue Y, Murphy A, Frendewey D, Valenzuela D, Kutok JL, Schmidt-Supprian M, Rajewsky N, Yancopoulos G, Rao A, Rajewsky K. Science. 2007 Apr 27. 316(5824):604-8. 10.1126/science.1141229 PubMed 17463289.
Backbone
  Vector backbone: pBSII KS
  Backbone manufacturer: Stratagene
  Backbone size w/o insert (bp): 2900
  Vector type: Cre/Lox ; /STOP
  Selectable markers: Neomycin (select with G418) ; Diptheriatoxin A
Growth in bacteria
  Bacterial resistance: Ampicillin, 100 μg/mL
  Growth temperature: 37°C
  Growth strain: DH5alpha
  Growth instructions: Due to the large size of this plasmid, it takes longer to grow the bacteria to obtain sufficient amount of DNA to work with. I normally grow the bacteria at 37C in LB for 24-36 hours before extracting the plasmid.
  Copy number: High Copy
Gene/Insert
  Gene/Insert name: CAG-STOP-eGFP-ROSA26TV
  Species: DNA derived from yeast, E. coli transposon Tn5 Corynebacterium aequoria (jellyfish)
  Insert size (bp): 16103
  Cloning method: Restriction Enzyme; 5′ cloning site SnaBI (not destroyed); 3′ cloning site SacI (not destroyed)
  Sequencing primers: 5′ T7/M13; 3′ T7/M13
Resource information
  A portion of this plasmid was derived from a plasmid made by: Based on STOP-eGFP-ROSA26TV by Klaus Rajewsky, IDI, Immune Disease Institute.
Terms and licenses: Academic/Nonprofit Terms; Industry Terms: Not Available to Industry
Depositor comments: See author's map and attached PDF for more information. The plasmid is also used in: Xiao C, Calado DP, Galler G, Thai TH, Patterson HC, Wang J, Rajewsky N, Bender TP, Rajewsky K. MiR-150 Controls B Cell Differentiation by Targeting the Transcription Factor c-Myb. Cell. 2007 Oct 5;131(1):146-59. Note that there are some differences between the author's theoretical sequence and Addgene's quality control sequence. The differences do not appear to be in critical regions required for plasmid function.
How to cite: CTV was a gift from Klaus Rajewsky (Addgene plasmid # 15912 ; http://n2t.net/addgene:15912 ; RRID:Addgene_15912)
