[The description below was written by a language model from this plasmid's Addgene catalogue record.]
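Description:
CTV is a large gene-targeting vector built on the Stratagene pBluescript II KS backbone (about 2.9 kb) carrying a roughly 16.1 kb insert named CAG-STOP-eGFP-ROSA26TV, placed between SnaBI and SacI sites that were both preserved. It is propagated in E. coli as a high-copy plasmid under ampicillin selection. The record classifies it as a Cre/Lox STOP vector and notes that it derives from an earlier STOP-eGFP-ROSA26TV construct.

As the insert name indicates, the payload combines the strong synthetic CAG promoter, a STOP cassette, an eGFP reporter and ROSA26 targeting sequences. In designs of this kind, homology arms direct integration into the ubiquitously permissive ROSA26 locus by homologous recombination, and a loxP-flanked STOP element blocks expression from the upstream promoter until Cre recombinase excises it, so downstream sequences, including the eGFP reporter, are switched on only in Cre-expressing cells and their progeny. Two eukaryotic selection markers are listed: neomycin resistance (Tn5-derived, selected with G418) for positive selection of integrants, and diphtheria toxin A, which typically serves as a negative marker against random, non-homologous integration.

No feature table is provided, so the exact order of elements, the arm lengths, the position of the site for inserting a gene of interest and how eGFP is coupled to it are not stated here; the depositor refers users to a separate map. The associated publications used the vector in studies of microRNA function in B cells and the germinal center response, consistent with use for conditional transgene expression. The depositor notes minor discrepancies between the theoretical and quality-control sequences, apparently outside functionally critical regions.
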