>Addgene plasmid #15912 | CTV | addgene partial sequence | sequence record 111714 | Neo-F 5'-CGTTGGCTACCCGTGATATT-3'
GCTTTACGGTATCGCCGCTCCCGATTCGCAGCGCATCGCCTTCTATCGCCTTCTTGACGAGTTCTTCTGA
GGGGATCGGCAATAAAAAGACAGAATAAAACGCACGGGTGTTGGGTCGTTTGTTCGGATCCATAACTTCG
TATAATGTATGCTATACGAAGTTATTTAATTAACTCGAGGAATTCTTTGCCAAAATGATGAGACAGCACA
ATAACCAGCACGTTGCCCAGGAGCTGTAGGAAAAAGAAGAAGGCATGAACATGGTTAGCAGAGGCTCTAG
AGCCGCCGGTCACACGCCAGAAGCCGAACCCCGCCCTGCCCCGTCCCCCCCGAAGGCAGCCGTCCCCCCG
CGGACAGCCCCGAGGCTGGAGAGGGAGAAGGGGACGGCGGCGCGGCGACGCACGAAGGCCCTCCCCGCCC
ATTTCCTTCCTGCCGGCGCCGCACCGCTTCGCCCCGCGCCCGCTAGAGGGGGTGCGGCGGCGCCTCCCAG
ATTTCGGCTCCGCACAGATTTGGGACAAAGGAAGTCCCTGCGCCCTCTCGCACGATTACCATAA
