>Addgene plasmid #15912 | CTV | addgene partial sequence | sequence record 111715 | EGFP-C 5'-CATGGTCCTGCTGGAGTTCGTG-3'
TCTCGGCATGGACGAGCTGTACAAGTAATCCGGGATCCGGAGAGCTCCCAACGAAGTTCCTATTCCGAAG
TTCCTATTCTCTAGAAAGTATAGGAACTTCCTCGAGGTTGGATGCAGCCCGGGGGATCCACTAGTTCTAG
AGCGGCCGATCAGCCTCGACTGTGCCTTCTAGTTGCCAGCCATCTGTTGTTTGCCCCTCCCCCGTGCCTT
CCTTGACCCTGGAAGGTGCCACTCCCACTGTCCTTTCCTAATAAAATGAGGAAATTGCATCGCATTGTCT
GAGTAGGTGTCATTCTATTCTGGGGGGTGGGGTGGGGCAGGACAGCAAGGGGGAGGATTGGGAAGACAAT
AGCAGGCATGCTGGGGATGCGGTGGGCTCTATGGCTTCTGAGGCGGAAAGAACCAGCTGGGGCTCGAGAT
CCACTAGTTCTAGCCTCGAGGCTAGAGCGGCCGCCGCGCCGATATCGAATTCGCTAGAAGATGGGCGGGA
GTCTTCTGGGCAGGCTTAAAGGCTAACCTGGTGTGTGGGCGTTGTCCTGCAGGGGAATTGAACAGGTGTA
AAATTGGAGGGACAAGACTTCCCACAGATTTTCGGTTTTGTCGGGAAGTTTTTTAATAGGGGCAAATAAG
GAAAATGGGAGGATAGGTAGTCATCTGGGGTTTTATGCAGCAAAACTACAGGTTATTATTGCTTGTGATC
CGCCTCGGAGTATTTTCCATCGAGGTAGATTAAAGACATGCTCACCCGAGTTTTATACTCTCCTGCTTGA
GATCCTTACTACAGTATGAAATTACAGTGTCGCGAGTTAGACTATGTAAGCAGAATTTTAATCATTTTTA
AAGAGCCCAGTACTTCATATCCATTTCTCCCGCTCCTTCTGCAGCCTTATCAAAAGGTATTTTAGAACAC
TCATTTTAGCCCCATTTTCATTTATTATACTGGCTTATCCAACCCCTAGACAGAGCATTGGCATTT
