>Addgene plasmid #15912 | CTV | addgene partial sequence | sequence record 112633 | T7 5'-TAATACGACTCACTATAGGG-3'
CGCGGCAGGCCCTCCGAGCGTGGTGGAGCCGTTCTGTGAGACAGCCGGGTACGAGTCGTGACGCTGGAAG
GGGCAAGCGGGTGGTGGGCAGGAATGCGGTCCGCCCTGCAGCAACCGGAGGGGGAGGGAGAAGGGAGCGG
AAAAGTCTCCACCGGACGCGGCCATGGCTCGGGGGGGGGGGGGCA
