>Addgene plasmid #15912 | CTV | addgene partial sequence | sequence record 112636 | PGK-A3 5'-GGCGCCTACCGGTGGATGTGGAATGTGTG-3'
CTTGTGTAGCGCCAAGTGCCCAGCGGGGCTGCTAAAGCGCATGCTCCAGACTGCCTTGGGAAAAGCGCCT
CCCCTACCCGGTAGAATTCGATATCAAGCTTATCGATACCGTCGACGGTATCGATAAGCTAGATGTCCTG
AAATATTTCTATCAGAACAAGGTAGTATAAAGCTGGTAGGTATACAAAACGCTAGACTAGTTTCTATCCC
TGACCCTTAATCTGCTAGTATATCCGTAGGAAGTTGCTTAAGTGCCACTAGTACCAACAGCCTCTGTTAG
AGTGAACAGTAGATTTTAATGAAGGGCCAATAAAGACCACTTAAGACTACTGACTGAATTAAAAATCCAC
CCAGTGGAGTTAGTATTGGTTATAGTTATATAACAAAATATCCAACTTAGCCAGGCGTGGTGGTGCACGC
CTTTAATCCCGGCACTCAGGAGGCAGAGGCAGGCGGATTTCTGAGTTCGAGGCCAGCCTGGTCTACAAAG
TGAGTTCCAGGACAGCCAGGGCTATACAGAGAAACCCTGTCTCGAAAAACCAAAAAAAAAAAAAAAAAGG
AAAAAAAATATGGCTTGAAAACATGCTATTGTTGTCAAAAGGAGATCCAAACAAGTATTTCTTTGAACAA
AAATTATGTAGAAAACAGGGTGATAAAGAACAAGGGCTTTTTAAAAAAGGCCAGCATTATTTGAGATATA
CAAGTGACTCCAATTCAAGCCTAAAGGCCACTCAATGCTCACTAACAGTGCTAATCAGAATCAATTCCTT
AGCCCAGTCAAAAATAGTCCTGAATATCTTCTGGATAAACATGTCCTCCAACATATAAACTAGTATACAC
TAACAAAACGTCTCAACTTCAAGGTGAAATGCTTGACTCCTAGACTTGTGACCCAGCAAAGTGCTCTATA
GGTAGGGTTACTAGGTCAGAGAGTCTTGCCTGCAAACCACAATTATACAATTCCACCAAATGTAAGACAT
GTAAAAATGACTTATTTAGCTCAGGTTTTGAAAATTAAAAATCAACCCC
