>Addgene plasmid #15912 | CTV | addgene partial sequence | sequence record 114474 | Neo-F 5'-CGTTGGCTACCCGTGATATT-3'
TCGCCGCTCCCGATTCGCAGCGCATCGCCTTCTATCGCCTTCTTGACGAGTTCTTCTGAGGGGATCGGCA
ATAAAAAGACAGAATAAAACGCACGGGTGTTGGGTCGTTTGTTCGGATCCATAACTTCGTATAATGTATG
CTATACGAAGTTATTTAATTAACTCGAGGAATTCTTTGCCAAAATGATGAGACAGCACAATAACCAGCAC
GTTGCCCAGGAGCTGTAGGAAAAAGAAGAAGGCATGAACATGGTTAGCAGAGGCTCTAGAGCCGCCGGTC
ACACGCCAGAAGCCGAACCCCGCCCTGCCCCGTCCCCCCCGAAGGCAGCCGTCCCCCCGCGGACAGCCCC
GAGGCTGGAGAGGGAGAAGGGGACGGCGGCGCGGCGACGCACGAAGGCCCTCCCCGCCCATTTCCTTCCT
GCCGGCGCCGCACCGCTTCGCCCCGCGCCCGCTAGAGGGGGTGCGGCGGCGCCTCCCAGATTTCGGCTCC
GCACAGATTTGGGACAAAGGAAGTCCCTGCGCCCTCTCGCACGATTACCATAAAAGGCAATGGCTGCGGC
TCGCCGCGCCTCGACAGCCGCCGGCGCTCCGGGGGCCGCCGCG
