>Addgene plasmid #15912 | CTV | addgene partial sequence | sequence record 115585 | CAGenhancer-F 5'-GGGCGTACTTGGCATATGAT-3'
TGTCCTCAACCACGAGCTGTGGAAAAAAAAGGGACAGGATAAGTATGACATCATCAAGGAAACCCTGGAC
TACTGCGCCCTACAGATGCTAGAAAGACTGGAGTTGCAGATCACGAGGGAAGAGGGGGAAGGGATTCTCC
CAGGCCCAGGGCGGTCCTCAGAAGCCAGGAGGCAGCAGAGAACTCCCAGAAAGGTATTGCAACACTCCCC
TCCCCCCTCCGGAGAAGGGTGCGGCCTTCTCCCCGCCTACTCCACTGCAGCTCCCTTACTGATAACAACT
CAGAGCGACTTTGGGAGAGCAAGTGCTTCCTGCCTCCAAAACAGCCCAACTGAGCCCTCGCTCCTTC
