>Addgene plasmid #15912 | CTV | addgene partial sequence | sequence record 115588 | SVlargeT-F 5'-GAAGACCCCAAGGACTTTCC-3'
TTTAGTAATAGAACTCTTGCTTGCTTTGCTATTTACACCACAAAGGAAAAAGCTGCACTGCTATACAAGA
AAATTATGGAAAAATATTCTGTAACCTTTATAAGTAGGCATAACAGTTATAATCATAACATACTGTTTTT
TCTTACTCCACACAGGCATAGAGTGTCTGCTATTAATAACTATGCTCAAAAATTGTGTACCTTTAGCTTT
TTAATTTGTAAAGGGGTTAATAAGGAATATTTGATGTATAGTGCCTTGACTAGAGATCATAATCAGCCAT
ACCACATTTGTAGAGGTTTTACTTGCTTTAAAAAACCTCCCACACCTCCCCCTGAACCTGAAACATAGAA
TGAATGCAATTGTTGTTGTTAACTTGTTTATTGCAGCTTATAATGGTTACAAATAAAGCAATAGCATCAC
AAATTTCACAAATAAAGCATTTTTTTCACTGCATTCTAGTTGTGGTTTGTCCAAACTCATCAATGTATCT
TATCATGTCTGGATCTGACATGGTAAGTAAGCTTATAACTTCGTATAGCATACATTATACGAAGTTATCG
GCGCGCCGCGGCCGCGATCAATTCGGTACCGAAGTTCCTATTCCGAAGTTCCTATTCTCTAGAAAGTATA
GGAACTTCCTCGAGGGTACCCCAATTCCGCCCCCCCCCCCCCCTAACGTTACTGGCCGAAGCCGCTTGGA
ATAAGGCCGGTGTGCGTTTGTCTATATGTTATTTTCCACCATATTGCCGTCTTTTGGCAATGTGAGGGCC
CGGAAACCTGGCCCTGTCTTCTTGACGAGCATTCCTAGGGGTCTTTCCCCTCTCGCCAAAGGAATGCAAG
GTCTGTTGAATGTCGTGAAGGAAGCAGTTCCTCTGGAAGCTTCTTGAAGACAAACAACGTCTGTAGCGAC
CCTTTGCAGGCAGCGGAACCCCCC
