LOCUS       Exported 16103 bp ds-DNA circular SYN 12-MAY-2021
DEFINITION  synthetic circular DNA
ACCESSION   .
VERSION     .
KEYWORDS    CTV
SOURCE      synthetic DNA construct
  ORGANISM  synthetic DNA construct
REFERENCE   1 (bases 1 to 16103)
  AUTHORS   Thai TH, Calado DP, Casola S, Ansel KM, Xiao C, Xue Y, Murphy A,
            Frendewey D, Valenzuela D, Kutok JL, Schmidt-Supprian M, Rajewsky N,
            Yancopoulos G, Rao A, Rajewsky K
  TITLE     Regulation of the germinal center response by microRNA-155.
  JOURNAL   Science. 2007 Apr 27. 316(5824):604-8.
  PUBMED    17463289
REFERENCE   2 (bases 1 to 16103)
  AUTHORS   .
  TITLE     Direct Submission
  JOURNAL   Exported May 12, 2021 from SnapGene Server 1.1.58
            http://www.snapgene.com
FEATURES             Location/Qualifiers
     source          1..16103
                     /organism="synthetic DNA construct"
                     /mol_type="other DNA"
     misc_feature    5..1086
                     /label=Rosa26 left arm
                     /note="left homology arm from intron 1 of the mouse Rosa26
                     gene (Soriano, 1999)"
     misc_feature    1093..1196
                     /label=Ad SA
                     /note="adenovirus major late transcript splice acceptor
                     (Friedrich and Soriano, 1991)"
     enhancer        1210..1589
                     /label=CMV enhancer
                     /note="human cytomegalovirus immediate early enhancer"
     intron          1865..2881
                     /label=chimeric intron
                     /note="chimera between introns from chicken beta-actin and
                     rabbit beta-globin"
     primer_bind     2805..2827
                     /label=pCAGGS-5
                     /note="Chimeric intron in CAG promoter, forward primer"
     primer_bind     2889..2908
                     /label=pCAG-F
                     /note="Rabbit beta-globin intron, for pCAG plasmids,
                     forward primer"
     protein_bind    2950..2983
                     /label=loxP
                     /bound_moiety="Cre recombinase"
                     /note="Cre-mediated recombination occurs in the 8-bp core
                     sequence (GCATACAT)."
     polyA_signal    2990..3038
                     /label=HSV TK poly(A) signal
                     /note="herpes simplex virus thymidine kinase
                     polyadenylation signal (Cole and Stacy, 1985)"
     CDS             complement(3045..3848)
                     /codon_start=1
                     /gene="aph(3')-II (or nptII)"
                     /product="aminoglycoside phosphotransferase from Tn5"
                     /label=NeoR/KanR
                     /note="confers resistance to neomycin, kanamycin, and G418
                     (Geneticin(R))"
                     /translation="MGSAIEQDGLHAGSPAAWVERLFGYDWAQQTIGCSDAAVFRLSAQ
                     GRPVLFVKTDLSGALNELQDEAARLSWLATTGVPCAAVLDVVTEAGRDWLLLGEVPGQD
                     LLSSHLAPAEKVSIMADAMRRLHTLDPATCPFDHQAKHRIERARTRMEAGLVDQDDLDE
                     EHQGLAPAELFARLKARMPDGEDLVVTHGDACLPNIMVENGRFSGFIDCGRLGVADRYQ
                     DIALATRDIAEELGGEWADRFLVLYGIAAPDSQRIAFYRLLDEFF"
     primer_bind     complement(3156..3175)
                     /label=Neo-F
                     /note="Neomycin resistance gene, forward primer"
     primer_bind     3766..3785
                     /label=Neo-R
                     /note="Neomycin resistance gene, reverse primer"
     intron          4662..4727
                     /label=small t intron
                     /note="SV40 (simian virus 40) small t antigen intron"
     CDS             4857..4877
                     /codon_start=1
                     /product="nuclear localization signal of SV40 (simian virus
                     40) large T antigen"
                     /label=SV40 NLS
                     /translation="PKKKRKV"
     polyA_signal    5302..5436
                     /label=SV40 poly(A) signal
                     /note="SV40 polyadenylation signal"
     primer_bind     complement(5339..5358)
                     /label=SV40pA-R
                     /note="SV40 polyA, reverse primer"
     primer_bind     5393..5412
                     /label=EBV-rev
                     /note="SV40 polyA terminator, reverse primer"
     protein_bind    5456..5489
                     /label=loxP
                     /bound_moiety="Cre recombinase"
                     /note="Cre-mediated recombination occurs in the 8-bp core
                     sequence (GCATACAT)."
     protein_bind    5522..5569
                     /label=FRT
                     /bound_moiety="FLP recombinase from the Saccharomyces
                     cerevisiae 2u plasmid"
                     /note="FLP-mediated recombination occurs in the 8-bp core
                     sequence TCTAGAAA (Turan and Bode, 2011)."
     misc_feature    5608..6159
                     /label=IRES
                     /note="internal ribosome entry site (IRES) of the
                     encephalomyocarditis virus (EMCV)"
     primer_bind     complement(5752..5769)
                     /label=IRES reverse
                     /note="IRES internal ribosome entry site, reverse primer.
                     Also called pCDH-rev"
     primer_bind     5979..5998
                     /label=IRES-F
                     /note="IRES internal ribosome entry site, forward primer"
     CDS             6171..6890
                     /codon_start=1
                     /product="the original enhanced GFP (Yang et al., 1996)"
                     /label=EGFP
                     /note="mammalian codon-optimized"
                     /translation="MVSKGEELFTGVVPILVELDGDVNGHKFSVSGEGEGDATYGKLTL
                     KFICTTGKLPVPWPTLVTTLTYGVQCFSRYPDHMKQHDFFKSAMPEGYVQERTIFFKDD
                     GNYKTRAEVKFEGDTLVNRIELKGIDFKEDGNILGHKLEYNYNSHNVYIMADKQKNGIK
                     VNFKIRHNIEDGSVQLADHYQQNTPIGDGPVLLPDNHYLSTQSALSKDPNEKRDHMVLL
                     EFVTAAGITLGMDELYK"
     CDS             6171..6887
                     /codon_start=1
                     /product="enhanced GFP"
                     /label=EGFP
                     /translation="MVSKGEELFTGVVPILVELDGDVNGHKFSVSGEGEGDATYGKLTL
                     KFICTTGKLPVPWPTLVTTLTYGVQCFSRYPDHMKQHDFFKSAMPEGYVQERTIFFKDD
                     GNYKTRAEVKFEGDTLVNRIELKGIDFKEDGNILGHKLEYNYNSHNVYIMADKQKNGIK
                     VNFKIRHNIEDGSVQLADHYQQNTPIGDGPVLLPDNHYLSTQSALSKDPNEKRDHMVLL
                     EFVTAAGITLGMDELYK"
     primer_bind     complement(6216..6237)
                     /label=EGFP-N
                     /note="EGFP, reverse primer"
     primer_bind     complement(6477..6496)
                     /label=EXFP-R
                     /note="For distinguishing EGFP variants, reverse primer"
     primer_bind     6824..6845
                     /label=EGFP-C
                     /note="EGFP, forward primer"
     protein_bind    6915..6962
                     /label=FRT
                     /bound_moiety="FLP recombinase from the Saccharomyces
                     cerevisiae 2u plasmid"
                     /note="FLP-mediated recombination occurs in the 8-bp core
                     sequence TCTAGAAA (Turan and Bode, 2011)."
     primer_bind     complement(6987..7003)
                     /label=SK primer
                     /note="common sequencing primer, one of multiple similar
                     variants"
     primer_bind     complement(6987..7003)
                     /label=pBluescriptSK
                     /note="For pBluescript vector"
     polyA_signal    7022..7246
                     /label=bGH poly(A) signal
                     /note="bovine growth hormone polyadenylation signal"
     promoter        11640..12130
                     /label=PGK promoter
                     /note="mouse phosphoglycerate kinase 1 promoter"
     primer_bind     12063..12082
                     /label=mPGK-F
                     /note="Mouse PGK promoter, forward primer"
     CDS             12157..12726
                     /codon_start=1
                     /gene="Corynebacterium diphtheriae tox"
                     /product="diphteria toxin Fragment A"
                     /label=DTA
                     /translation="DDVVILLIFCMENFSSYHGTKPGYVDSIQKGIQKPKSGTQGNYDD
                     DWKGFYSTDNKYDAAGYSVDNENPLSGKAGGVVKVTYPGLTKVLALKVDNAETIKKELG
                     LSLTEPLMEQVGTEEFIKRFGDGASRVVLSLPFAEGSSSVEYINNWEQAKALSVELEIN
                     FETRGKRGQDAMYEYMAQACAGNRVRR"
     intron          12803..12868
                     /label=small t intron
                     /note="SV40 (simian virus 40) small t antigen intron"
     polyA_signal    12942..13166
                     /label=bGH poly(A) signal
                     /note="bovine growth hormone polyadenylation signal"
     primer_bind     complement(13258..13278)
                     /label=T3
                     /note="T3 promoter, forward primer"
     promoter        complement(13258..13276)
                     /label=T3 promoter
                     /note="promoter for bacteriophage T3 RNA polymerase"
     primer_bind     complement(13297..13313)
                     /label=M13 rev
                     /note="common sequencing primer, one of multiple similar
                     variants"
     primer_bind     complement(13297..13313)
                     /label=M13 Reverse
                     /note="In lacZ gene. Also called M13-rev"
     primer_bind     complement(13310..13332)
                     /label=M13/pUC Reverse
                     /note="In lacZ gene"
     protein_bind    13321..13337
                     /label=lac operator
                     /bound_moiety="lac repressor encoded by lacI"
                     /note="The lac repressor binds to the lac operator to
                     inhibit transcription in E. coli. This inhibition can be
                     relieved by adding lactose or
                     isopropyl-beta-D-thiogalactopyranoside (IPTG)."
     promoter        complement(13345..13375)
                     /label=lac promoter
                     /note="promoter for the E. coli lac operon"
     protein_bind    13390..13411
                     /label=CAP binding site
                     /bound_moiety="E. coli catabolite activator protein"
                     /note="CAP binding activates transcription in the presence
                     of cAMP."
     primer_bind     complement(13528..13545)
                     /label=L4440
                     /note="L4440 vector, forward primer"
     rep_origin      complement(13699..14287)
                     /direction=LEFT
                     /label=ori
                     /note="high-copy-number ColE1/pMB1/pBR322/pUC origin of
                     replication"
     primer_bind     complement(13779..13798)
                     /label=pBR322ori-F
                     /note="pBR322 origin, forward primer"
     CDS             complement(14458..15318)
                     /codon_start=1
                     /gene="bla"
                     /product="beta-lactamase"
                     /label=AmpR
                     /note="confers resistance to ampicillin, carbenicillin, and
                     related antibiotics"
                     /translation="MSIQHFRVALIPFFAAFCLPVFAHPETLVKVKDAEDQLGARVGYI
                     ELDLNSGKILESFRPEERFPMMSTFKVLLCGAVLSRIDAGQEQLGRRIHYSQNDLVEYS
                     PVTEKHLTDGMTVRELCSAAITMSDNTAANLLLTTIGGPKELTAFLHNMGDHVTRLDRW
                     EPELNEAIPNDERDTTMPVAMATTLRKLLTGELLTLASRQQLIDWMEADKVAGPLLRSA
                     LPAGWFIADKSGAGERGSRGIIAALGPDGKPSRIVVIYTTGSQATMDERNRQIAEIGAS
                     LIKHW"
     primer_bind     15081..15100
                     /label=Amp-R
                     /note="Ampicillin resistance gene, reverse primer"
     promoter        complement(15319..15423)
                     /gene="bla"
                     /label=AmpR promoter
     rep_origin      complement(15449..15904)
                     /direction=LEFT
                     /label=f1 ori
                     /note="f1 bacteriophage origin of replication; arrow
                     indicates direction of (+) strand synthesis"
     primer_bind     complement(15586..15607)
                     /label=F1ori-F
                     /note="F1 origin, forward primer"
     primer_bind     15798..15817
                     /label=F1ori-R
                     /note="F1 origin, reverse primer"
     primer_bind     16031..16053
                     /label=M13/pUC Forward
                     /note="In lacZ gene"
     primer_bind     16045..16062
                     /label=M13 Forward
                     /note="In lacZ gene. Also called M13-F20 or M13 (-21)
                     Forward"
     primer_bind     16046..16062
                     /label=M13 fwd
                     /note="common sequencing primer, one of multiple similar
                     variants"
     primer_bind     16072..16091
                     /label=T7
                     /note="T7 promoter, forward primer"
     promoter        16072..16090
                     /label=T7 promoter
                     /note="promoter for bacteriophage T7 RNA polymerase"
ORIGIN
        1 ccccgcggca ggccctccga gcgtggtgga gccgttctgt gagacagccg ggtacgagtc
       61 gtgacgctgg aaggggcaag cgggtggtgg gcaggaatgc ggtccgccct gcagcaaccg
      121 gagggggagg gagaagggag cggaaaagtc tccaccggac gcggccatgg ctcggggggg
      181 ggggggcagc ggaggacgct tccggccgac gtctcgtcgc tgattggctt ttttcctccc
      241 gccgtgtgtg aaaacacaaa tggcgtgttt tggttggcgt aaggcgcctg tcagttaacg
      301 gcagccggag tgcgcagccg ccggcagcct cgctctgccc actgggtggg gcgggaggta
      361 ggtggggtga ggcgagctga cgtgcgggcg cggtcggcct ctggcggggc gggggagggg
      421 agggagggtc agcgaaagta gctcgcgcgc gagcggccgc ccaccctccc cttcctctgg
      481 gggagtcgtt ttacccgccg ccggccgggc ctcgtcgtct gattggctct cggggcccag
      541 aaaactggcc cttgccattg gctcgtgttc gtgcaagttg agtccatccg ccggccagcg
      601 ggggcggcga ggaggcgctc ccaggttccg gccctcccct cggccccgcg ccgcagagtc
      661 tggccgcgcg cccctgcgca acgtggcagg aagcgcgcgc tgggggcggg gacgggcagt
      721 agggctgagc ggctgcgggg cgggtgcaag cacgtttccg acttgagttg cctcaagagg
      781 ggcgtgctga gccagacctc catcgcgcac tccggggagt ggagggaagg agcgagggct
      841 cagttgggct gttttggagg caggaagcac ttgctctccc aaagtcgctc tgagttgtta
      901 tcagtaaggg agctgcagtg gagtaggcgg ggagaaggcc gcacccttct ccggaggggg
      961 gaggggagtg ttgcaatacc tttctgggag ttctctgctg cctcctggct tctgaggacc
     1021 gccctgggcc tgggagaatc ccttgccccc tcttcccctc gtgatctgca actccagtct
     1081 ttctagcatc tgtagggcgc agtagtccag ggtttccttg atgatgtcat acttatcctg
     1141 tccctttttt ttccacagct cgcggttgag gacaaactct tcgcggtctt tccagtggtt
     1201 aattaagtcg acattgatta ttgactagtt attaatagta atcaattacg gggtcattag
     1261 ttcatagccc atatatggag ttccgcgtta cataacttac ggtaaatggc ccgcctggct
     1321 gaccgcccaa cgacccccgc ccattgacgt caataatgac gtatgttccc atagtaacgc
     1381 caatagggac tttccattga cgtcaatggg tggagtattt acggtaaact gcccacttgg
     1441 cagtacatca agtgtatcat atgccaagta cgccccctat tgacgtcaat gacggtaaat
     1501 ggcccgcctg gcattatgcc cagtacatga ccttatggga ctttcctact tggcagtaca
     1561 tctacgtatt agtcatcgct attaccatgg tcgaggtgag ccccacgttc tgcttcactc
     1621 tccccatctc ccccccctcc ccacccccaa ttttgtattt atttattttt taattatttt
     1681 gtgcagcgat gggggcgggg ggggggggcg cgcgccaggc ggggcggggc ggggcgaggg
     1741 gcggggcggg gcgaggcgga gaggtgcggc ggcagccaat cagagcggcg cgctccgaaa
     1801 gtttcctttt atggcgaggc ggcggcggcg gcggccctat aaaaagcgaa gcgcgcggcg
     1861 ggcgggagtc gctgcgcgct gccttcgccc cgtgccccgc tccgccgccg cctcgcgccg
     1921 cccgccccgg ctctgactga ccgcgttact cccacaggtg agcgggcggg acggcccttc
     1981 tcctccgggc tgtaattagc gcttggttta atgacggctt gtttcttttc tgtggctgcg
     2041 tgaaagcctt gaggggctcc gggagggccc tttgtgcggg gggagcggct cggggggtgc
     2101 gtgcgtgtgt gtgtgcgtgg ggagcgccgc gtgcggctcc gcgctgcccg gcggctgtga
     2161 gcgctgcggg cgcggcgcgg ggctttgtgc gctccgcagt gtgcgcgagg ggagcgcggc
     2221 cgggggcggt gccccgcggt gcgggggggg ctgcgagggg aacaaaggct gcgtgcgggg
     2281 tgtgtgcgtg ggggggtgag cagggggtgt gggcgcgtcg gtcgggctgc aaccccccct
     2341 gcacccccct ccccgagttg ctgagcacgg cccggcttcg ggtgcggggc tccgtacggg
     2401 gcgtggcgcg gggctcgccg tgccgggcgg ggggtggcgg caggtggggg tgccgggcgg
     2461 ggcggggccg cctcgggccg gggagggctc gggggagggg cgcggcggcc cccggagcgc
     2521 cggcggctgt cgaggcgcgg cgagccgcag ccattgcctt ttatggtaat cgtgcgagag
     2581 ggcgcaggga cttcctttgt cccaaatctg tgcggagccg aaatctggga ggcgccgccg
     2641 caccccctct agcgggcgcg gggcgaagcg gtgcggcgcc ggcaggaagg aaatgggcgg
     2701 ggagggcctt cgtgcgtcgc cgcgccgccg tccccttctc cctctccagc ctcggggctg
     2761 tccgcggggg gacggctgcc ttcggggggg acggggcagg gcggggttcg gcttctggcg
     2821 tgtgaccggc ggctctagag cctctgctaa ccatgttcat gccttcttct ttttcctaca
     2881 gctcctgggc aacgtgctgg ttattgtgct gtctcatcat tttggcaaag aattcctcga
     2941 gttaattaaa taacttcgta tagcatacat tatacgaagt tatggatccg aacaaacgac
     3001 ccaacacccg tgcgttttat tctgtctttt tattgccgat cccctcagaa gaactcgtca
     3061 agaaggcgat agaaggcgat gcgctgcgaa tcgggagcgg cgataccgta aagcacgagg
     3121 aagcggtcag cccattcgcc gccaagctct tcagcaatat cacgggtagc caacgctatg
     3181 tcctgatagc ggtccgccac acccagccgg ccacagtcga tgaatccaga aaagcggcca
     3241 ttttccacca tgatattcgg caagcaggca tcgccatggg tcacgacgag atcctcgccg
     3301 tcgggcatgc gcgccttgag cctggcgaac agttcggctg gcgcgagccc ctgatgctct
     3361 tcgtccagat catcctgatc gacaagaccg gcttccatcc gagtacgtgc tcgctcgatg
     3421 cgatgtttcg cttggtggtc gaatgggcag gtagccggat caagcgtatg cagccgccgc
     3481 attgcatcag ccatgatgga tactttctcg gcaggagcaa ggtgagatga caggagatcc
     3541 tgccccggca cttcgcccaa tagcagccag tcccttcccg cttcagtgac aacgtcgagc
     3601 acagctgcgc aaggaacgcc cgtcgtggcc agccacgata gccgcgctgc ctcgtcctgc
     3661 agttcattca gggcaccgga caggtcggtc ttgacaaaaa gaaccgggcg cccctgcgct
     3721 gacagccgga acacggcggc atcagagcag ccgattgtct gttgtgccca gtcatagccg
     3781 aatagcctct ccacccaagc ggccggagaa cctgcgtgca atccatcttg ttcaatggcc
     3841 gatcccatat tggctgcagg gtcgctcggt gttcgaggcc acacgcgtca ccttaatatg
     3901 cgaagtggac ctgggaccgc gccgccccga ctgcatctgc gtgttcgaat tcgccaatga
     3961 caagacgctg ggcggggttt gctcgacatt gggtggaaac attccaggcc tgggtggaga
     4021 ggctttttgc ttcctcttgc aaaaccacac tgctcgacat tgggtggaaa cattccaggc
     4081 ctgggtggag aggctttttg cttcctcttg caaaaccaca ctgctcgact agtgattaaa
     4141 gtcgactcgg ggacaccaaa tatggcgatc tcggcctttt cgtttcttgg agctgggaca
     4201 tgtttgccat cgatccatct accaccagaa cggccgttag atctgctgcc accgttgttt
     4261 ccaccgaaga aaccaccgtt gccgtaacca ccacgacggt tgttgctaaa gaagctgcca
     4321 ccgccacggc caccgttgta gccgccgttg ttgttattgt agttgctcat gttatttctg
     4381 gcacttcttg gttttcctct taagtgagga ggaacataac cattctcgtt gttgtcgttg
     4441 atgcttaaat tttgcacttg ttcgctcagt tcagccataa tatgaaatgc ttttcttgtt
     4501 gttcttacgg aataccactt gccacctatc accacaacta actttttccc gttcctccat
     4561 ctcttttata ttttttttct cgagggatct ttgtgaagga accttacttc tgtggtgtga
     4621 cataattgga caaactacct acagagattt aaagctctaa ggtaaatata aaatttttaa
     4681 gtgtataatg tgttaaacta ctgattctaa ttgtttgtgt attttagatt ccaacctatg
     4741 gaactgatga atgggagcag tggtggaatg cctttaatga ggaaaacctg ttttgctcag
     4801 aagaaatgcc atctagtgat gatgaggcta ctgctgactc tcaacattct actcctccaa
     4861 aaaagaagag aaaggtagaa gaccccaagg actttccttc agaattgcta agttttttga
     4921 gtcatgctgt gtttagtaat agaactcttg cttgctttgc tatttacacc acaaaggaaa
     4981 aagctgcact gctatacaag aaaattatgg aaaaatattc tgtaaccttt ataagtaggc
     5041 ataacagtta taatcataac atactgtttt ttcttactcc acacaggcat agagtgtctg
     5101 ctattaataa ctatgctcaa aaattgtgta cctttagctt tttaatttgt aaaggggtta
     5161 ataaggaata tttgatgtat agtgccttga ctagagatca taatcagcca taccacattt
     5221 gtagaggttt tacttgcttt aaaaaacctc ccacacctcc ccctgaacct gaaacataaa
     5281 atgaatgcaa ttgttgttgt taacttgttt attgcagctt ataatggtta caaataaagc
     5341 aatagcatca caaatttcac aaataaagca tttttttcac tgcattctag ttgtggtttg
     5401 tccaaactca tcaatgtatc ttatcatgtc tggatctgac atggtaagta agcttataac
     5461 ttcgtatagc atacattata cgaagttatg ggcgcgccgc ggccgcgatc aattcggtac
     5521 cgaagttcct attccgaagt tcctattctc tagaaagtat aggaacttcc tcgagggtac
     5581 cccaattccg cccccccccc ccccctaacg ttactggccg aagccgcttg gaataaggcc
     5641 ggtgtgcgtt tgtctatatg ttattttcca ccatattgcc gtcttttggc aatgtgaggg
     5701 cccggaaacc tggccctgtc ttcttgacga gcattcctag gggtctttcc cctctcgcca
     5761 aaggaatgca aggtctgttg aatgtcgtga aggaagcagt tcctctggaa gcttcttgaa
     5821 gacaaacaac gtctgtagcg accctttgca ggcagcggaa ccccccacct ggcgacaggt
     5881 gcctctgcgg ccaaaagcca cgtgtataag atacacctgc aaaggcggca caaccccagt
     5941 gccacgttgt gagttggata gttgtggaaa gagtcaaatg gctctcctca agcgtattca
     6001 acaaggggct gaaggatgcc cagaaggtac cccattgtat gggatctgat ctggggcctc
     6061 ggtgcacatg ctttacatgt gtttagtcga ggttaaaaaa cgtctaggcc ccccgaacca
     6121 cggggacgtg gttttccttt gaaaaacacg atgataatat ggccacaacc atggtgagca
     6181 agggcgagga gctgttcacc ggggtggtgc ccatcctggt cgagctggac ggcgacgtaa
     6241 acggccacaa gttcagcgtg tccggcgagg gcgagggcga tgccacctac ggcaagctga
     6301 ccctgaagtt catctgcacc accggcaagc tgcccgtgcc ctggcccacc ctcgtgacca
     6361 ccctgaccta cggcgtgcag tgcttcagcc gctaccccga ccacatgaag cagcacgact
     6421 tcttcaagtc cgccatgccc gaaggctacg tccaggagcg caccatcttc ttcaaggacg
     6481 acggcaacta caagacccgc gccgaggtga agttcgaggg cgacaccctg gtgaaccgca
     6541 tcgagctgaa gggcatcgac ttcaaggagg acggcaacat cctggggcac aagctggagt
     6601 acaactacaa cagccacaac gtctatatca tggccgacaa gcagaagaac ggcatcaagg
     6661 tgaacttcaa gatccgccac aacatcgagg acggcagcgt gcagctcgcc gaccactacc
     6721 agcagaacac ccccatcggc gacggccccg tgctgctgcc cgacaaccac tacctgagca
     6781 cccagtccgc cctgagcaaa gaccccaacg agaagcgcga tcacatggtc ctgctggagt
     6841 tcgtgaccgc cgccgggatc actctcggca tggacgagct gtacaagtaa tccgggatcc
     6901 ggagagctcc caacgaagtt cctattccga agttcctatt ctctagaaag tataggaact
     6961 tcctcgaggt tggatgcagc ccgggggatc cactagttct agagcggccg atcagcctcg
     7021 actgtgcctt ctagttgcca gccatctgtt gtttgcccct cccccgtgcc ttccttgacc
     7081 ctggaaggtg ccactcccac tgtcctttcc taataaaatg aggaaattgc atcgcattgt
     7141 ctgagtaggt gtcattctat tctggggggt ggggtggggc aggacagcaa gggggaggat
     7201 tgggaagaca atagcaggca tgctggggat gcggtgggct ctatggcttc tgaggcggaa
     7261 agaaccagct ggggctcgag atccactagt tctagcctcg aggctagagc ggccgccgcg
     7321 gatatcgaat tcgctagaag atgggcggga gtcttctggg caggcttaaa ggctaacctg
     7381 gtgtgtgggc gttgtcctgc aggggaattg aacaggtgta aaattggagg gacaagactt
     7441 cccacagatt ttcggttttg tcgggaagtt ttttaatagg ggcaaatagg aaaatggagg
     7501 ataggagtca tctggggttt atgcagcaaa actacaggta tattgcttgt atccgcctcg
     7561 gagatttcca tgaggagata aagacatgtc acccgagttt atactctcct gcttagatcc
     7621 tactacagta tgaaatacag tgtgcgaggt agactatgta agcagattta atcattttaa
     7681 agagcccagt acttcatatc catttctccc gctccttctg cagccttatc aaaaggtatt
     7741 tagaacactc attttagccc cattttcatt tattatactg gcttatccaa cccctagaca
     7801 gagcattggc attttccctt tcctgatctt agaagtctga tgactcatga aaccagacag
     7861 attagttaca tacaccacaa atcgaggctg tagctggggc ctcaacactg cagttctttt
     7921 ataactcctt agtacacttt ttgttgatcc tttgccttga tccttaattt tcagtgtcta
     7981 tcacctctcc cgtcaggtgg tgttccacat ttgggcctat tctcagtcca gggagtttta
     8041 caacaataga tgtattgaga atccaaccta aagcttaact ttccactccc atgaatgcct
     8101 ctctcctttt tctccattat aactgagcta taccattaat ggtttcaggt ggatgtctcc
     8161 tcccccaata tacctgatgt atctacatat tgccaggctg atattttaag acataaaggt
     8221 atatttcatt attgagccac atggtattga ttactgctac taaaattttg tcattgtaca
     8281 catctgtaaa aggtggttcc ttttggaatg caaagttcag gtgtttgttg tctttcctga
     8341 cctaaggtct tgtgagcttg tattttttct atttaagcag tgctttctct tggactggct
     8401 tgactcatgg cattctacac gttattgctg gtctaaatgt gattttgcca agcttcttca
     8461 ggacctataa ttttgcttga cttgtagcca aacacaagta aaatgattaa gcaacaaatg
     8521 tatttgtgaa gcttggtttt taggttgttg tgttgtgtgt gcttgtgctc tataataata
     8581 ctatccaggg gctggagagg tggctcggag ttcaagagca cagactgctc ttccagaagt
     8641 cctgagttca attcccagca accacatggt ggctcacaac catctgtaat gggatctgat
     8701 gccctcttct ggtgtgtctg aagaccacaa gtgtattcac attaaataaa taatcctcct
     8761 tcttcttctt tttttttttt taaagagaat ctgtctccag tagaattact gaagtaatga
     8821 aatactttgt gtttgttcca atatggagcc aataatcaaa tactcttagc actggaaatg
     8881 taccaaggaa ctattttatt taagtgactg tggacagagg agccataact gcagacttgt
     8941 gggatacaga agaccaatgc agacttaatg tcttttctct tacactaagc aataaagaaa
     9001 taaaaattga acttctagta tcctatttgt taaactgcta gctttactaa cttttgtgct
     9061 tcatctatac aaagctgaaa gctaagtctg cagccattac taaacatgaa agcaagtaat
     9121 gataattttg gatttcaaaa atgtagggcc agagtttagc cagccagtgg tggtgcttgc
     9181 ctttatgcct taatcccagc actctggagg cagagacagg cagatctctg agtttgagcc
     9241 cagcctggtc tacacatcaa gttctatcta ggatagccag gaatacacac agaaaccctg
     9301 ttggggaggg gggctctgag atttcataaa attataattg aagcattccc taatgagcca
     9361 ctatggatgt ggctaaatcc gtctaccttt ctgatgagat ttgggtatta ttttttctgt
     9421 ctctgctgtt ggttgggtct tttgacactg tgggctttct taaagcctcc ttccctgcca
     9481 tgtggtctct tgtttgctac taacttccca tggcttaaat ggcatggctt tttgccttct
     9541 aagggcagct gctgagtttg cagcctgatt tccagggtgg ggttgggaaa tctttcaaac
     9601 actaaaattg tcctttaatt tttttttaaa aaatgggtta tataataaac ctcataaaat
     9661 agttatgagg agtgaggtgg actaatatta atgagtccct cccctataaa agagctatta
     9721 aggctttttg tcttatacta actttttttt taaatgtggt atctttagaa ccaagggtct
     9781 tagagtttta gtatacagaa actgttgcat cgcttaatca gattttctag tttcaaatcc
     9841 agagaatcca aattcttcac agccaaagtc aaattaagaa tttctgactt taatgttatt
     9901 tgctactgtg aatataaaat gatagctttt cctgaggcag ggtctcacta tgtatctctg
     9961 cctgatctgc aacaagatat gtagactaaa gttctgcctg cttttgtctc ctgaatacta
    10021 aggttaaaat gtagtaatac ttttggaact tgcaggtcag attcttttat aggggacaca
    10081 ctaagggagc ttgggtgata gttggtaaat gtgtttaagt gatgaaaact tgaattatta
    10141 tcaccgcaac ctacttttta aaaaaaaaag ccaggcctgt tagagcatgc taagggatcc
    10201 ctaggacttg ctgagcacac aagagtagta cttggcaggc tcctggtgag agcatatttc
    10261 aaaaaacaag gcagacaacc aagaaactac agtaaggtta cctgtcttta accatctgca
    10321 tatacacagg gatattaaaa tattccaaat aatatttcat tcaagttttc ccccatcaaa
    10381 ttgggacatg gatttctccg gtgaataggc agagttggaa actaaacaaa tgttggtttt
    10441 gtgatttgtg aaattgtttt caagtgatag ttaaagccca tgagatacag aacaaagctg
    10501 ctatttcgag gtctcttggt tatactcaga agcacttctt tgggtttccc tgcactatcc
    10561 tgatcatgtg ctaggcctcc ttaggctgat tgttgttcaa ataacttaag tttcctgtca
    10621 ggtgatgtca tatgatttca tatatcaagg caaaacatgt tatatatgtt aaacatttga
    10681 cttaatgtga aagttaggtc tttgtgggtt ttgattttaa tttcaaaacc tgagctaaat
    10741 aagtcatttt acatgtctta catttggtga attgtatatt gtggtttgca ggcaagactc
    10801 tctgacctag taaccctcct atagagcact ttgctgggtc acaagtctag gagtcaagca
    10861 tttcaccttg aagttgagac gttttgttag tgtatactag ttatatgttg gaggacatgt
    10921 ttatccagaa gatattcagg actatttttg actgggctaa ggaattgatt ctgattagca
    10981 ctgttagtga gcattgagtg gcctttaggc ttgaattgga gtcacttgta tatctcaaat
    11041 aatgctggcc ttttttaaaa gcccttgttc tttatcaccc tgttttctac ataatttttg
    11101 ttcaaagaaa tacttgtttg gatctccttt tgacaacaat agcatgtttt caagccatat
    11161 tttttttcct tttttttttt ttttttggtt tttcgagaca gggtttctct gtatagccct
    11221 ggctgtcctg gaactcactt tgtagaccag gctggcctcg aactcagaaa tccgcctgcc
    11281 tctgcctcct gagtgccggg attaaaggcg tgcaccacca cgcctggcta agttggatat
    11341 tttgtatata actataacca atactaactc cactgggtgg atttttaatt cagtcagtag
    11401 tcttaagtgg tctttattgg cccttattaa aatctactgt tcactctaac agaggctgtt
    11461 ggactagtgg actaagcaac ttcctacgga tatactagca gataagggtc agggatagaa
    11521 actagtctag cgttttgtat acctaccagc ttatactacc ttgttctgat agaaatattt
    11581 aggacatcta gcttatcgat ccgtcgacgg tatcgataag cttgatatcg aattctaccg
    11641 ggtaggggag gcgcttttcc aaggcagtct gagcatgcgc ttagcagccc cgctggcact
    11701 tggcgctaca caagtggcct tggcctcgca cacattccac atccaccggt aggcgccaac
    11761 cggctccgtt ctttggtggc cccttcgcgc caccttctct cctcccctag tcaggaagtt
    11821 cccccccgcc ccgcagctcg cgtcgtagga cgtgacaaat ggaagtagca cgtctcacta
    11881 gtctcgtcag atggacagca ccgctgagca atggaagcgg gtaggccttt ggggcagcgg
    11941 ccaatagcag ctttgctcct tcgctttctg ggctcagagg ctgggaaggg gtgggtccgg
    12001 gggcgggctc aggggcgggc tcaggggcgg ggcgggcgcc cgaaggtcct ccggaggccc
    12061 ggcattctgc acgcttcaaa agcgcacgtc tgccgcgctg ttctcctctt cctcatctcc
    12121 gggcctttcg acctgcaggt cctcgccatg gatcctgatg atgttgttat tcttctaatc
    12181 ttttgtatgg aaaacttttc ttcgtaccac gggactaaac ctggttatgt agattccatt
    12241 caaaaaggta tacaaaagcc aaaatctggt acacaaggaa attatgacga tgattggaaa
    12301 gggttttata gtaccgacaa taaatacgac gctgcgggat actctgtaga taatgaaaac
    12361 ccgctctctg gaaaagctgg aggcgtggtc aaagtgacgt atccaggact gacgaaggtt
    12421 ctcgcactaa aagtggataa tgccgaaact attaagaaag agttaggttt aagtctcact
    12481 gaaccgttga tggagcaagt cggaacggaa gagtttatca aaaggttcgg tgatggtgct
    12541 tcgcgtgtag tgctcagcct tcccttcgct gaggggagtt ctagcgttga atatattaat
    12601 aactgggaac aggcgaaagc gttaagcgta gaacttgaga ttaattttga aacccgtgga
    12661 aaacgtggcc aagatgcgat gtatgagtat atggctcaag cctgtgcagg aaatcgtgtc
    12721 aggcgatctc tttgtgaagg aaccttactt ctgtggtgtg acataattgg acaaactacc
    12781 tacagagatt taaagctcta aggtaaatat aaaattttta agtgtataat gtgttaaact
    12841 actgattcta attgtttgtg tattttagat tccaacctat ggaactgatg aatgggagca
    12901 gtggtggaat gcagatccta gagctcgctg atcagcctcg actgtgcctt ctagttgcca
    12961 gccatctgtt gtttgcccct cccccgtgcc ttccttgacc ctggaaggtg ccactcccac
    13021 tgtcctttcc taataaaatg aggaaattgc atcgcattgt ctgagtaggt gtcattctat
    13081 tctggggggt ggggtggggc aggacagcaa gggggaggat tgggaagaca atagcaggca
    13141 tgctggggat gcggtgggct ctatggcttc tgaggcggaa agaaccagct ggggctcgac
    13201 ctcgaggggg ggcccgcggc cgccctgcag ggcgatcgct acgtacagct tttgttccct
    13261 ttagtgaggg ttaattgcgc gcttggcgta atcatggtca tagctgtttc ctgtgtgaaa
    13321 ttgttatccg ctcacaattc cacacaacat acgagccgga agcataaagt gtaaagcctg
    13381 gggtgcctaa tgagtgagct aactcacatt aattgcgttg cgctcactgc ccgctttcca
    13441 gtcgggaaac ctgtcgtgcc agctgcatta atgaatcggc caacgcgcgg ggagaggcgg
    13501 tttgcgtatt gggcgctctt ccgcttcctc gctcactgac tcgctgcgct cggtcgttcg
    13561 gctgcggcga gcggtatcag ctcactcaaa ggcggtaata cggttatcca cagaatcagg
    13621 ggataacgca ggaaagaaca tgtgagcaaa aggccagcaa aaggccagga accgtaaaaa
    13681 ggccgcgttg ctggcgtttt tccataggct ccgcccccct gacgagcatc acaaaaatcg
    13741 acgctcaagt cagaggtggc gaaacccgac aggactataa agataccagg cgtttccccc
    13801 tggaagctcc ctcgtgcgct ctcctgttcc gaccctgccg cttaccggat acctgtccgc
    13861 ctttctccct tcgggaagcg tggcgctttc tcatagctca cgctgtaggt atctcagttc
    13921 ggtgtaggtc gttcgctcca agctgggctg tgtgcacgaa ccccccgttc agcccgaccg
    13981 ctgcgcctta tccggtaact atcgtcttga gtccaacccg gtaagacacg acttatcgcc
    14041 actggcagca gccactggta acaggattag cagagcgagg tatgtaggcg gtgctacaga
    14101 gttcttgaag tggtggccta actacggcta cactagaagg acagtatttg gtatctgcgc
    14161 tctgctgaag ccagttacct tcggaaaaag agttggtagc tcttgatccg gcaaacaaac
    14221 caccgctggt agcggtggtt tttttgtttg caagcagcag attacgcgca gaaaaaaagg
    14281 atctcaagaa gatcctttga tcttttctac ggggtctgac gctcagtgga acgaaaactc
    14341 acgttaaggg attttggtca tgagattatc aaaaaggatc ttcacctaga tccttttaaa
    14401 ttaaaaatga agttttaaat caatctaaag tatatatgag taaacttggt ctgacagtta
    14461 ccaatgctta atcagtgagg cacctatctc agcgatctgt ctatttcgtt catccatagt
    14521 tgcctgactc cccgtcgtgt agataactac gatacgggag ggcttaccat ctggccccag
    14581 tgctgcaatg ataccgcgag acccacgctc accggctcca gatttatcag caataaacca
    14641 gccagccgga agggccgagc gcagaagtgg tcctgcaact ttatccgcct ccatccagtc
    14701 tattaattgt tgccgggaag ctagagtaag tagttcgcca gttaatagtt tgcgcaacgt
    14761 tgttgccatt gctacaggca tcgtggtgtc acgctcgtcg tttggtatgg cttcattcag
    14821 ctccggttcc caacgatcaa ggcgagttac atgatccccc atgttgtgca aaaaagcggt
    14881 tagctccttc ggtcctccga tcgttgtcag aagtaagttg gccgcagtgt tatcactcat
    14941 ggttatggca gcactgcata attctcttac tgtcatgcca tccgtaagat gcttttctgt
    15001 gactggtgag tactcaacca agtcattctg agaatagtgt atgcggcgac cgagttgctc
    15061 ttgcccggcg tcaatacggg ataataccgc gccacatagc agaactttaa aagtgctcat
    15121 cattggaaaa cgttcttcgg ggcgaaaact ctcaaggatc ttaccgctgt tgagatccag
    15181 ttcgatgtaa cccactcgtg cacccaactg atcttcagca tcttttactt tcaccagcgt
    15241 ttctgggtga gcaaaaacag gaaggcaaaa tgccgcaaaa aagggaataa gggcgacacg
    15301 gaaatgttga atactcatac tcttcctttt tcaatattat tgaagcattt atcagggtta
    15361 ttgtctcatg agcggataca tatttgaatg tatttagaaa aataaacaaa taggggttcc
    15421 gcgcacattt ccccgaaaag tgccacctaa attgtaagcg ttaatatttt gttaaaattc
    15481 gcgttaaatt tttgttaaat cagctcattt tttaaccaat aggccgaaat cggcaaaatc
    15541 ccttataaat caaaagaata gaccgagata gggttgagtg ttgttccagt ttggaacaag
    15601 agtccactat taaagaacgt ggactccaac gtcaaaggnn nnnnnnnnnn nnnnnnnnnn
    15661 nnnnnnnnnn nnnnnnnnnn nnnnnnntnn nnnnnnnnnn nnnnnnnnnn nnnnnnnnnn
    15721 nnnnnnnnnn nnnnnnnnnn nnnnnnnnnn nnnnnnnnnn nnnnnnnnnn nnnnnnnnng
    15781 nnnnnnnnnn nnnnnnnnnn nnnnnnnnnn nnnnnnnnnn nnnnnnnnnn nnnnnnnnnn
    15841 nnnnnnnnnn nnnnnnnnnn nnnnnnnnnn nnnnnnnnnn nnnnnnnnnn nnnnnnnnnn
    15901 nnnncccatt cgccattcag gctgcgcaac tgttgggaag ggcgatcggt gcgggcctct
    15961 tcgctattac gccagctggc gaaaggggga tgtgctgcaa ggcgattaag ttgggtaacg
    16021 ccagggtttt cccagtcacg acgttgtaaa acgacggcca gtgagcgcgc gtaatacgac
    16081 tcactatagg gcgaattgga gct
//
